>Addgene plasmid #110646 | pBiFC-PBZ-VN | addgene full sequence | sequence record 217753 | Addgene NGS Result
GTGATGCGGTTTTGGCAGTACACCAATGGGCGTGGATAGCGGTTTGACTCACGGGGATTTCCAAGTCTCC
ACCCCATTGACGTCAATGGGAGTTTGTTTTGGCACCAAAATCAACGGGACTTTCCAAAATGTCGTAATAA
CCCCGCCCCGTTGACGCAAATGGGCGGTAGGCGTGTACGGTGGGAGGTCTATATAAGCAGAGCTCGTTTA
GTGAACCGTCAGAATTGATCTACCATGGACTACAAAGACGATGACGACAAGCTTGCGGCCGCGAATTCAG
GAAACAAGGTCAAGAGGACATCCTGCATGTATGGGGCAAACTGCTATAGGAAGAATCCTGTTCATTTTCA
ACATTTTAGCCATCCTGGTGATAGTGATTATGGAGGTGTTCAAATCGTGGGCCAAGATGAGACTGATGAC
CGGCCTGAATGTCCCTATGGACCATCCTGTTATAGGAAGAATCCCCAGCACAAGATAGAATATAGACATA
ATACGCTTCCAGTGAGAAATGTTTTAGATGAATCGGTACCAGTCGACTCTAGAAGATCCATCGCCACCAT
GGTGAGCAAGGGCGAGGAGCTGTTCACCGGGGTGGTGCCCATCCTGGTCGAGCTGGACGGCGACGTAAAC
GGCCACAAGTTCAGCGTGTCCGGCGAGGGCGAGGGCGATGCCACCTACGGCAAGCTGACCCTGAAGCTGA
TCTGCACCACCGGCAAGCTGCCCGTGCCCTGGCCCACCCTCGTGACCACCCTGGGCTACGGCCTGCAGTG
CTTCGCCCGCTACCCCGACCACATGAAGCAGCACGACTTCTTCAAGTCCGCCATGCCCGAAGGCTACGTC
CAGGAGCGCACCATCTTCTTCAAGGACGACGGCAACTACAAGACCCGCGCCGAGGTGAAGTTCGAGGGCG
ACACCCTGGTGAACCGCATCGAGCTGAAGGGCATCGACTTCAAGGAGGACGGCAACATCCTGGGGCACAA
GCTGGAGTACAACTACAACAGCCACAACGTCTATATCACCGCCGACAAGCAGAAGAACGGCATCAAGGCC
AACTTCAAGATCCGCCACAACATCGAGTAGGGATCCCGGGTGGCATCCCTGTGACCCCTCCCCAGTGCCT
CTCCTGGCCCTGGAAGTTGCCACTCCAGTGCCCACCAGCCTTGTCCTAATAAAATTAAGTTGCATCATTT
TGTCTGACTAGGTGTCCTTCTATAATATTATGGGGTGGAGGGGGGTGGTATGGAGCAAGGGGCAAGTTGG
GAAGACAACCTGTAGGGCCTGCGGGGTCTATTGGGAACCAAGCTGGAGTGCAGTGGCACAATCTTGGCTC
ACTGCAATCTCCGCCTCCTGGGTTCAAGCGATTCTCCTGCCTCAGCCTCCCGAGTTGTTGGGATTCCAGG
CATGCATGACCAGGCTCAGCTAATTTTTGTTTTTTTGGTAGAGACGGGGTTTCACCATATTGGCCAGGCT
GGTCTCCAACTCCTAATCTCAGGTGATCTACCCACCTTGGCCTCCCAAATTGCTGGGATTACAGGCGTGA
ACCACTGCTCCCTTCCCTGTCCTTCTGATTTTAAAATAACTATACCAGCAGGAGGACGTCCAGACACAGC
ATAGGCTACCTGGCCATGCCCAACCGGTGGGACATTTGAGTTGCTTGCTTGGCACTGTCCTCTCATGCGT
TGGGTCCACTCAGTAGATGCCTGTTGAATTGGGTACGCGGCCAGCTTGGCTGTGGAATGTGTGTCAGTTA
GGGTGTGGAAAGTCCCCAGGCTCCCCAGCAGGCAGAAGTATGCAAAGCATGCATCTCAATTAGTCAGCAA
CCAGGTGTGGAAAGTCCCCAGGCTCCCCAGCAGGCAGAAGTATGCAAAGCATGCATCTCAATTAGTCAGC
AACCATAGTCCCGCCCCTAACTCCGCCCATCCCGCCCCTAACTCCGCCCAGTTCCGCCCATTCTCCGCCC
CATGGCTGACTAATTTTTTTTATTTATGCAGAGGCCGAGGCCGCCTCGGCCTCTGAGCTATTCCAGAAGT
AGTGAGGAGGCTTTTTTGGAGGCCTAGGCTTTTGCAAAAAGCTCCTCGAGGAACTGAAAAACCAGAAAGT
TAATTCCCTATAGTGAGTCGTATTAAATTCGTAATCATGTCATAGCTGTTTCCTGTGTGAAATTGTTATC
CGCTCACAATTCCACACAACATACGAGCCGGAAGCATAAAGTGTAAAGCCTGGGGTGCCTAATGAGTGAG
CTAACTCACATTAATTGCGTTGCGCTCACTGCCCGCTTTCCAGTCGGGAAACCTGTCGTGCCAGCTGCAT
TAATGAATCGGCCAACGCGCGGGGAGAGGCGGTTTGCGTATTGGGCGCTCTTCCGCTTCCTCGCTCACTG
ACTCGCTGCGCTCGGTCGTTCGGCTGCGGCGAGCGGTATCAGCTCACTCAAAGGCGGTAATACGGTTATC
CACAGAATCAGGGGATAACGCAGGAAAGAACATGTGAGCAAAAGGCCAGCAAAAGGCCAGGAACCGTAAA
AAGGCCGCGTTGCTGGCGTTTTTCCATAGGCTCCGCCCCCCTGACGAGCATCACAAAAATCGACGCTCAA
GTCAGAGGTGGCGAAACCCGACAGGACTATAAAGATACCAGGCGTTTCCCCCTGGAAGCTCCCTCGTGCG
CTCTCCTGTTCCGACCCTGCCGCTTACCGGATACCTGTCCGCCTTTCTCCCTTCGGGAAGCGTGGCGCTT
TCTCATAGCTCACGCTGTAGGTATCTCAGTTCGGTGTAGGTCGTTCGCTCCAAGCTGGGCTGTGTGCACG
AACCCCCCGTTCAGCCCGACCGCTGCGCCTTATCCGGTAACTATCGTCTTGAGTCCAACCCGGTAAGACA
CGACTTATCGCCACTGGCAGCAGCCACTGGTAACAGGATTAGCAGAGCGAGGTATGTAGGCGGTGCTACA
GAGTTCTTGAAGTGGTGGCCTAACTACGGCTACACTAGAAGAACAGTATTTGGTATCTGCGCTCTGCTGA
AGCCAGTTACCTTCGGAAAAAGAGTTGGTAGCTCTTGATCCGGCAAACAAACCACCGCTGGTAGCGGTGG
TTTTTTTGTTTGCAAGCAGCAGATTACGCGCAGAAAAAAAGGATCTCAAGAAGATCCTTTGATCTTTTCT
ACGGGGTCTGACGCTCAGTGGAACGAAAACTCACGTTAAGGGATTTTGGTCATGAGATTATCAAAAAGGA
TCTTCACCTAGATCCTTTTAAATTAAAAATGAAGTTTTAAATCAATCTAAAGTATATATGAGTAAACTTG
GTCTGACAGTTACCAATGCTTAATCAGTGAGGCACCTATCTCAGCGATCTGTCTATTTCGTTCATCCATA
GTTGCCTGACTCCCCGTCGTGTAGATAACTACGATACGGGAGGGCTTACCATCTGGCCCCAGTGCTGCAA
TGATACCGCGAGACCCACGCTCACCGGCTCCAGATTTATCAGCAATAAACCAGCCAGCCGGAAGGGCCGA
GCGCAGAAGTGGTCCTGCAACTTTATCCGCCTCCATCCAGTCTATTAATTGTTGCCGGGAAGCTAGAGTA
AGTAGTTCGCCAGTTAATAGTTTGCGCAACGTTGTTGCCATTGCTACAGGCATCGTGGTGTCACGCTCGT
CGTTTGGTATGGCTTCATTCAGCTCCGGTTCCCAACGATCAAGGCGAGTTACATGATCCCCCATGTTGTG
CAAAAAAGCGGTTAGCTCCTTCGGTCCTCCGATCGTTGTCAGAAGTAAGTTGGCCGCAGTGTTATCACTC
ATGGTTATGGCAGCACTGCATAATTCTCTTACTGTCATGCCATCCGTAAGATGCTTTTCTGTGACTGGTG
AGTACTCAACCAAGTCATTCTGAGAATAGTGTATGCGGCGACCGAGTTGCTCTTGCCCGGCGTCAATACG
GGATAATACCGCGCCACATAGCAGAACTTTAAAAGTGCTCATCATTGGAAAACGTTCTTCGGGGCGAAAA
CTCTCAAGGATCTTACCGCTGTTGAGATCCAGTTCGATGTAACCCACTCGTGCACCCAACTGATCTTCAG
CATCTTTTACTTTCACCAGCGTTTCTGGGTGAGCAAAAACAGGAAGGCAAAATGCCGCAAAAAAGGGAAT
AAGGGCGACACGGAAATGTTGAATACTCATACTCTTCCTTTTTCAATATTATTGAAGCATTTATCAGGGT
TATTGTCTCATGAGCGGATACATATTTGAATGTATTTAGAAAAATAAACAAATAGGGGTTCCGCGCACAT
TTCCCCGAAAAGTGCCACCTG
[124 nt withheld, positions 4292-4415]
C
[91 nt withheld, positions 4417-4507]
A
[49 nt withheld, positions 4509-4557]
CCTTTGACGTTGGAGTCCACGTTCTTT
[37 nt withheld, positions 4585-4621]
ACCCTATCTCGGTCTATTCTTTTGATTTATAAGGGATTTTGCCGATTTCGGCCTATTGGTTAAAAAATGA
GCTGATTTAACAAAAATTTAACGCGAATTTTAACAAAATATTAACGCTTACAATTTCCATTCGCCATTCA
GGCTGCGCAACTGTTGGGAAGGGCGATCGGTGCGGGCCTCTTCGCTATTACGCCAGCTGGCGAAAGGGGG
ATGTGCTGCAAGGCGATTAAGTTGGGTAACGCCAGGGTTTTCCCAGTCACGACGTTGTAAAACGACGGCC
AGTGCCAAGCTGATCTATACATTGAATCAATATTGGCAATTAGCCATATTAGTCATTGGTTATATAGCAT
AAATCAATATTGGCTATTGGCCATTGCATACGTTGTATCTATATCATAATATGTACATTTATATTGGCTC
ATGTCCAATATGACCGCCATGTTGACATTGATTATTGACTAGTTATTAATAGTAATCAATTACGGGGTCA
TTAGTTCATAGCCCATATATGGAGTTCCGCGTTACATAACTTACGGTAAATGGCCCGCCTGGCTGACCGC
CCAACGACCCCCGCCCATTGACGTCAATAATGACGTATGTTCCCATAGTAACGCCAATAGGGACTTTCCA
TTGACGTCAATGGGTGGAGTATTTACGGTAAACTGCCCACTTGGCAGTACATCAAGTGTATCATATGCCA
AGTCCGCCCCCTATTGACGTCAATGACGGTAAATGGCCCGCCTGGCATTATGCCCAGTACATGACCTTAC
GGGACTTTCCTACTTGGCAGTACATCTACGTATTAGTCATCGCTATTACCATG
Features (pLannotate 1.2.2; 16 found; start..end, strand, type, name):
      2..201     +  promoter       CMV promoter: human cytomegalovirus (CMV) immediate early promoter
    214..522     +  CDS            APLF (fragment): APLF_HUMAN - Also known as C2orf13, PALF, XIP1. Experimental evidence at protein level: Swiss-Prot protein existence level 1. Nuclease involved in single-strand and double-strand DNA break repair (PubMed:17353262, PubMed:17396150). Recruited to sites of DNA damage through interaction with poly(ADP-ribose), a polymeric post- translational modification synthesized transiently at sites of chromosomal damage to accelerate DNA strand break repair reactions (PubMed:17353262, PubMed:17396150, PubMed:21211721). Displays apurinic- apyrimidinic (AP) endonuclease and 3'-5' exonuclease activities in vitro
    559..1077    +  CDS            VN173: N-terminal fragment of mVenus for use in bimolecular fluorescence complementation (BiFC) (Kodama and Hu, 2010)
   1088..1710    +  polyA_signal   hGH poly(A) signal: human growth hormone polyadenylation signal
   1739..2068    +  promoter       SV40 promoter: SV40 enhancer and early promoter
   2107..2125    -  promoter       T7 promoter: promoter for bacteriophage T7 RNA polymerase
   2163..2179    -  protein_bind   lac operator: The lac repressor binds to the lac operator to inhibit transcription in E. coli. This inhibition can be relieved by adding lactose or isopropyl-β-D-thiogalactopyranoside (IPTG). lac repressor encoded by lacI
   2187..2217    -  promoter       lac promoter: promoter for the E. coli lac operon
   2232..2253    -  protein_bind   CAP binding site: CAP binding activates transcription in the presence of cAMP. E. coli catabolite activator protein
   2266..2358    -  CDS            lacI (fragment): lac repressor; lacI; The lac repressor binds to the lac operator to inhibit transcription in E. coli. This inhibition can be relieved by adding lactose or isopropyl-β-D-thiogalactopyranoside (IPTG).
   2541..3129    -  rep_origin     ori: high-copy-number ColE1/pMB1/pBR322/pUC origin of replication
   3300..4160    -  CDS            AmpR: β-lactamase; bla; confers resistance to ampicillin, carbenicillin, and related antibiotics
   4161..4265    -  promoter       AmpR promoter: bla
   4292..4720    +  rep_origin     f1 ori (sequence partly withheld): f1 bacteriophage origin of replication; arrow indicates direction of (+) strand synthesis
   4751..4905    -  CDS            lacZα (fragment): LacZα fragment of β-galactosidase; lacZ fragment
   5065..5444    +  enhancer       CMV enhancer: human cytomegalovirus immediate early enhancer
