[The description below was written by a language model from this plasmid's Addgene catalogue record and pLannotate feature annotations shown in this document.]
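Description:
pBiFC-PBZ-VN is a mammalian expression plasmid built on the pBiFC-VN173 backbone, designed as one half of a bimolecular fluorescence complementation (BiFC) pair. It is maintained in E. coli through a high-copy ColE1/pUC-type origin and selected with ampicillin via the β-lactamase gene. An f1 phage origin is also present, along with residual cloning-vector elements (lac promoter/operator, a T7 promoter, and fragments of lacI and lacZα) that play no role in the payload. An SV40 enhancer/early promoter is annotated downstream of the expression cassette, but the feature table shows no mammalian selection marker behind it.

The expression cassette is driven by the CMV immediate early enhancer and promoter, which span the numbering origin of the circular sequence. It encodes the poly(ADP-ribose)-binding zinc finger (PBZ) region of human APLF, amino acids 371–451, inserted between EcoRI and KpnI sites. This region is fused in frame to VN173, the N-terminal fragment of mVenus, and the cassette ends with the human growth hormone polyadenylation signal. The catalogue entry also lists an N-terminal DDK (FLAG) epitope tag on the insert, although this tag is not separately annotated in the feature table.

APLF is recruited to DNA damage sites by binding poly(ADP-ribose), so the isolated PBZ domain serves as a PAR-recognition module. VN173 is non-fluorescent alone and reconstitutes Venus fluorescence only when brought close to a complementary C-terminal Venus fragment carried on a partner protein. The associated work indicates the construct is used as a component of bimolecular PARylation biosensors, which were coupled with genetic screens to identify PARylation targets.
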