Addgene plasmid #110646: pBiFC-PBZ-VN
Purpose: expresses a PAR-binding (PBZ) domain fused to venus N-terminus
Depositing lab: Chris Lord. Depositing organization: Institute of Cancer Research. Publication: Coupling bimolecular PARylation biosensors with genetic screens to identify PARylation targets. Krastev DB, Pettitt SJ, Campbell J, Song F, Tanos BE, Stoynov SS, Ashworth A, Lord CJ. Nat Commun. 2018 May 22;9(1):2016. doi: 10.1038/s41467-018-04466-4. PubMed 29789535.
Backbone
  Vector backbone: pBiFC-VN173
  Backbone manufacturer: Chang-Deng Hu, Addgene plasmid #22010
  Vector type: Mammalian Expression
Growth in bacteria
  Bacterial resistance: Ampicillin, 100 μg/mL
  Growth temperature: 37°C
  Growth strain: DH5alpha
  Copy number: High Copy
Gene/Insert
  Gene/Insert name: PBZ domain from APLF, amino acids 371-451 (alt name: Aprataxin and PNK-like factor)
  Species: H. sapiens (human)
  Entrez Gene: APLF (a.k.a. APFL, C2orf13, PALF, Xip1, ZCCHH1)
  Promoter: CMV
  Tag / fusion protein: DDK (N terminal on insert); VN (C terminal on backbone)
  Cloning method: Restriction Enzyme; 5′ cloning site EcoRI (not destroyed); 3′ cloning site KpnI (not destroyed)
  Sequencing primers: 5′ unknown
Terms and licenses: Academic/Nonprofit Terms; Industry Terms: Not Available to Industry
How to cite: pBiFC-PBZ-VN was a gift from Chris Lord (Addgene plasmid # 110646 ; http://n2t.net/addgene:110646 ; RRID:Addgene_110646)
